>Addgene plasmid #31575 | pQTEV-AIP | depositor full sequence | sequence record 14471 | Author sequence
CTCGAGAAATCATAAAAAATTTATTTGCTTTGTGAGCGGATAACAATTATAATAGATTCAATTGTGAGCG
GATAACAATTTCACACAGAATTCATTAAAGAGGAGAAATTAACTATGAAACATCACCATCACCATCACCA
TAGCGATTACGACATCCCCACTACTGAGAATCTTTATTTTCAGGGATCTGCGGATATCATCGCAAGACTC
CGGGAGGACGGGATCCAAAAACGTGTGATACAGGAAGGCCGAGGAGAGCTCCCGGACTTTCAAGATGGGA
CCAAGGCCACGTTCCACTACCGGACGCTGCACAGTGACGACGAGGGCACCGTGCTGGACGACAGCCGGGC
TCGTGGCAAGCCCATGGAGCTCATCATTGGCAAGAAGTTCAAGCTGCCTGTGTGGGAGACCATCGTGTGC
ACCATGCGAGAAGGGGAGATTGCCCAGTTCCTCTGTGACATCAAGCATGTGGTCCTGTACCCGCTGGTGG
CCAAGAGTCTCCGCAACATCGCGGTGGGCAAGGACCCCCTGGAGGGCCAGCGGCACTGCTGCGGTGTTGC
ACAGATGCGTGAACACAGCTCCCTGGGCCATGCTGACCTGGACGCCCTGCAGCAGAACCCCCAGCCCCTC
ATCTTCCACATGGAGATGCTGAAGGTGGAGAGCCCTGGCACGTACCAGCAGGACCCATGGGCCATGACAG
ACGAAGAGAAGGCAAAGGCAGTGCCACTTATCCACCAGGAGGGCAACCGGTTGTACCGCGAGGGGCATGT
GAAGGAGGCTGCTGCCAAGTACTACGATGCCATTGCCTGCCTCAAGAACCTGCAGATGAAGGAACAGCCT
GGGTCCCCTGAATGGATCCAGCTGGACAAGCAGATCACGCCGCTGCTGCTCAACTACTGCCAGTGCAAGC
TGGTGGTCGAGGAGTACTACGAGGTGCTGGACCACTGCTCTTCCATCCTCAACAAGTACGACGACAACGT
CAAGGCCTACTTCAAGCGGGGCAAGGCCCACGCGGCCGTGTGGAATGCCCAGGAGGCCCAGGCTGACTTT
GCCAAAGTGCTGGAGCTGGACCCAGCCCTGGCGCCTGTGGTGAGCCGAGAGCTGCGGGCCCTGGAGGCAC
GGATCCGGCAGAAGGACGAAGAGGACAAAGCCCGGTTCCGGGGGATCTTCTCCCATTGAGCGGCCGCTCG
ACCTGCAGCCAAGCTTAATTAGCTGAGCTTGGACTCCTGTTGATAGATCCAGTAATGACCTCAGAACTCC
ATCTGGATTTGTTCAGAACGCTCGGTTGCCGCCGGGCGTTTTTTATTGGTGAGAATCCAAGCTAGCTTGG
CGAGATTTTCAGGAGCTAAGGAAGCTAAAATGGAGAAAAAAATCACTGGATATACCACCGTTGATATATC
CCAATGGCATCGTAAAGAACATTTTGAGGCATTTCAGTCAGTTGCTCAATGTACCTATAACCAGACCGTT
CAGCTGGATATTACGGCCTTTTTAAAGACCGTAAAGAAAAATAAGCACAAGTTTTATCCGGCCTTTATTC
ACATTCTTGCCCGCCTGATGAATGCTCATCCGGAATTTCGTATGGCAATGAAAGACGGTGAGCTGGTGAT
ATGGGATAGTGTTCACCCTTGTTACACCGTTTTCCATGAGCAAACTGAAACGTTTTCATCGCTCTGGAGT
GAATACCACGACGATTTCCGGCAGTTTCTACACATATATTCGCAAGATGTGGCGTGTTACGGTGAAAACC
TGGCCTATTTCCCTAAAGGGTTTATTGAGAATATGTTTTTCGTCTCAGCCAATCCCTGGGTGAGTTTCAC
CAGTTTTGATTTAAACGTGGCCAATATGGACAACTTCTTCGCCCCCGTTTTCACCATGGGCAAATATTAT
ACGCAAGGCGACAAGGTGCTGATGCCGCTGGCGATTCAGGTTCATCATGCCGTTTGTGATGGCTTCCATG
TCGGCAGAATGCTTAATGAATTACAACAGTACTGCGATGAGTGGCAGGGCGGGGCGTAATTTTTTTAAGG
CAGTTATTGGTGCCCTTAAACGCCTGGGGTAATGACTCTCTAGCTTGAGGCATCAAATAAAACGAAAGGC
TCAGTCGAAAGACTGGGCCTTTCGTTTTATCTGTTGTTTGTCGGTGAACGCTCTCCTGAGTAGGACAAAT
CCGCCCTCTAGATTACGTGCAGTCGATGATAAGCTGTCAAACATGAGAATTGTGCCTAATGAGTGAGCTA
ACTTACATTAATTGCGTTGCGCTCACTGCCCGCTTTCCAGTCGGGAAACCTGTCGTGCCAGCTGCATTAA
TGAATCGGCCAACGCGCGGGGAGAGGCGGTTTGCGTATTGGGCGCCAGGGTGGTTTTTCTTTTCACCAGT
GAGACGGGCAACAGCTGATTGCCCTTCACCGCCTGGCCCTGAGAGAGTTGCAGCAAGCGGTCCACGCTGG
TTTGCCCCAGCAGGCGAAAATCCTGTTTGATGGTGGTTAACGGCGGGATATAACATGAGCTGTCTTCGGT
ATCGTCGTATCCCACTACCGAGATATCCGCACCAACGCGCAGCCCGGACTCGGTAATGGCGCGCATTGCG
CCCAGCGCCATCTGATCGTTGGCAACCAGCATCGCAGTGGGAACGATGCCCTCATTCAGCATTTGCATGG
TTTGTTGAAAACCGGACATGGCACTCCAGTCGCCTTCCCGTTCCGCTATCGGCTGAATTTGATTGCGAGT
GAGATATTTATGCCAGCCAGCCAGACGCAGACGCGCCGAGACAGAACTTAATGGGCCCGCTAACAGCGCG
ATTTGCTGGTGACCCAATGCGACCAGATGCTCCACGCCCAGTCGCGTACCGTCTTCATGGGAGAAAATAA
TACTGTTGATGGGTGTCTGGTCAGAGACATCAAGAAATAACGCCGGAACATTAGTGCAGGCAGCTTCCAC
AGCAATGGCATCCTGGTCATCCAGCGGATAGTTAATGATCAGCCCACTGACGCGTTGCGCGAGAAGATTG
TGCACCGCCGCTTTACAGGCTTCGACGCCGCTTCGTTCTACCATCGACACCACCACGCTGGCACCCAGTT
GATCGGCGCGAGATTTAATCGCCGCGACAATTTGCGACGGCGCGTGCAGGGCCAGACTGGAGGTGGCAAC
GCCAATCAGCAACGACTGTTTGCCCGCCAGTTGTTGTGCCACGCGGTTGGGAATGTAATTCAGCTCCGCC
ATCGCCGCTTCCACTTTTTCCCGCGTTTTCGCAGAAACGTGGCTGGCCTGGTTCACCACGCGGGAAACGG
TCTGATAAGAGACACCGGCATACTCTGCGACATCGTATAACGTTACTGGTTTCACATTCACCACCCTGAA
TTGACTCTCTTCCGGGCGCTATCATGCCATACCGCGAAAGGTTTTGCACCATTCGATGGTGTCGGAATTT
CGGGCAGCGTTGGGTCCTGGCCACGGGTGCGCATGATCTAGAGCTGCCTCGCGCGTTTCGGTGATGACGG
TGAAAACCTCTGACACATGCAGCTCCCGGAGACGGTCACAGCTTGTCTGTAAGCGGATGCCGGGAGCAGA
CAAGCCCGTCAGGGCGCGTCAGCGGGTGTTGGCGGGTGTCGGGGCGCAGCCATGACCCAGTCACGTAGCG
ATAGCGGAGTGTATACTGGCTTAACTATGCGGCATCAGAGCAGATTGTACTGAGAGTGCACCACATGCGG
TGTGAAATACCGCACAGATGCGTAAGGAGAAAATACCGCATCAGGCGCTCTTCCGCTTCCTCGCTCACTG
ACTCGCTGCGCTCGGTCGTTCGGCTGCGGCGAGCGGTATCAGCTCACTCAAAGGCGGTAATACGGTTATC
CACAGAATCAGGGGATAACGCAGGAAAGAACATGTGAGCAAAAGGCCAGCAAAAGGCCAGGAACCGTAAA
AAGGCCGCGTTGCTGGCGTTTTTCCATAGGCTCCGCCCCCCTGACGAGCATCACAAAAATCGACGCTCAA
GTCAGAGGTGGCGAAACCCGACAGGACTATAAAGATACCAGGCGTTTCCCCCTGGAAGCTCCCTCGTGCG
CTCTCCTGTTCCGACCCTGCCGCTTACCGGATACCTGTCCGCCTTTCTCCCTTCGGGAAGCGTGGCGCTT
TCTCATAGCTCACGCTGTAGGTATCTCAGTTCGGTGTAGGTCGTTCGCTCCAAGCTGGGCTGTGTGCACG
AACCCCCCGTTCAGCCCGACCGCTGCGCCTTATCCGGTAACTATCGTCTTGAGTCCAACCCGGTAAGACA
CGACTTATCGCCACTGGCAGCAGCCACTGGTAACAGGATTAGCAGAGCGAGGTATGTAGGCGGTGCTACA
GAGTTCTTGAAGTGGTGGCCTAACTACGGCTACACTAGAAGGACAGTATTTGGTATCTGCGCTCTGCTGA
AGCCAGTTACCTTCGGAAAAAGAGTTGGTAGCTCTTGATCCGGCAAACAAACCACCGCTGGTAGCGGTGG
TTTTTTTGTTTGCAAGCAGCAGATTACGCGCAGAAAAAAAGGATCTCAAGAAGATCCTTTGATCTTTTCT
ACGGGGTCTGACGCTCAGTGGAACGAAAACTCACGTTAAGGGATTTTGGTCATGAGATTATCAAAAAGGA
TCTTCACCTAGATCCTTTTAAATTAAAAATGAAGTTTTAAATCAATCTAAAGTATATATGAGTAAACTTG
GTCTGACAGTTACCAATGCTTAATCAGTGAGGCACCTATCTCAGCGATCTGTCTATTTCGTTCATCCATA
GTTGCCTGACTCCCCGTCGTGTAGATAACTACGATACGGGAGGGCTTACCATCTGGCCCCAGTGCTGCAA
TGATACCGCGAGACCCACGCTCACCGGCTCCAGATTTATCAGCAATAAACCAGCCAGCCGGAAGGGCCGA
GCGCAGAAGTGGTCCTGCAACTTTATCCGCCTCCATCCAGTCTATTAATTGTTGCCGGGAAGCTAGAGTA
AGTAGTTCGCCAGTTAATAGTTTGCGCAACGTTGTTGCCATTGCTACAGGCATCGTGGTGTCACGCTCGT
CGTTTGGTATGGCTTCATTCAGCTCCGGTTCCCAACGATCAAGGCGAGTTACATGATCCCCCATGTTGTG
CAAAAAAGCGGTTAGCTCCTTCGGTCCTCCGATCGTTGTCAGAAGTAAGTTGGCCGCAGTGTTATCACTC
ATGGTTATGGCAGCACTGCATAATTCTCTTACTGTCATGCCATCCGTAAGATGCTTTTCTGTGACTGGTG
AGTACTCAACCAAGTCATTCTGAGAATAGTGTATGCGGCGACCGAGTTGCTCTTGCCCGGCGTCAATACG
GGATAATACCGCGCCACATAGCAGAACTTTAAAAGTGCTCATCATTGGAAAACGTTCTTCGGGGCGAAAA
CTCTCAAGGATCTTACCGCTGTTGAGATCCAGTTCGATGTAACCCACTCGTGCACCCAACTGATCTTCAG
CATCTTTTACTTTCACCAGCGTTTCTGGGTGAGCAAAAACAGGAAGGCAAAATGCCGCAAAAAAGGGAAT
AAGGGCGACACGGAAATGTTGAATACTCATACTCTTCCTTTTTCAATATTATTGAAGCATTTATCAGGGT
TATTGTCTCATGAGCGGATACATATTTGAATGTATTTAGAAAAATAAACAAATAGGGGTTCCGCGCACAT
TTCCCCGAAAAGTGCCACCTGACGTCTAAGAAACCATTATTATCATGACATTAACCTATAAAAATAGGCG
TATCACGAGGCCCTTTCGTCTTCAC
Features (pLannotate 1.2.2; 18 found; start..end, strand, type, name):
     10..54      +  promoter       T5 promoter: bacteriophage T5 promoter for E. coli RNA polymerase, with embedded lac operator
     62..78      +  protein_bind   lac operator: The lac repressor binds to the lac operator to inhibit transcription in E. coli. This inhibition can be relieved by adding lactose or isopropyl-β-D-thiogalactopyranoside (IPTG). lac repressor encoded by lacI
    121..141     +  CDS            7xHis: 6xHis affinity tag
    165..185     +  CDS            capTEV™ (fragment): composite tag for in vivo biotinylation, TEV protease cleavage, and 6xHis tagging
    190..1176    +  CDS            AIP: AIP_HUMAN - Also known as XAP2. Experimental evidence at protein level: Swiss-Prot protein existence level 1. Cellular negative regulator of the hepatitis B virus (HBV) X protein. From Homo sapiens (Human).
   1222..1316    +  terminator     lambda t0 terminator: transcription terminator from phage lambda
   1331..1359    +  promoter       cat promoter (fragment): promoter of the E. coli cat gene encoding chloramphenicol acetyltransferase
   1360..2016    +  CDS            cat: CAT_ECOLX - Experimental evidence at protein level: Swiss-Prot protein existence level 1. This enzyme is an effector of chloramphenicol resistance in bacteria. From Escherichia coli. This protein is used as a marker in many commonly used cloning vectors, such as pACYC184.
   2084..2170    +  terminator     rrnB T1 terminator: Escherichia coli rrnB; transcription terminator T1 from the E. coli rrnB gene
   2193..2210    -  promoter       tet promoter (fragment): E. coli promoter for tetracycline efflux protein gene
   2229..2250    -  protein_bind   CAP binding site: CAP binding activates transcription in the presence of cAMP. E. coli catabolite activator protein
   2263..3345    -  CDS            lacI: lac repressor; lacI; The lac repressor binds to the lac operator to inhibit transcription in E. coli. This inhibition can be relieved by adding lactose or isopropyl-β-D-thiogalactopyranoside (IPTG).
   3346..3423    -  promoter       lacIq promoter: lacI (mutant); In the lacIq allele, a single base change in the promoter boosts expression of the lacI gene about 10-fold.
   3472..3513    +  CDS            rop (fragment): Rop protein, which maintains plasmids at low copy number; rop
   3615..3755    +  misc_feature   bom: basis of mobility region from pBR322
   3941..4529    -  rep_origin     ori: high-copy-number ColE1/pMB1/pBR322/pUC origin of replication
   4700..5560    -  CDS            AmpR: β-lactamase; bla; confers resistance to ampicillin, carbenicillin, and related antibiotics
   5561..5665    -  promoter       AmpR promoter: bla
