[The description below was written by a language model from this plasmid's Addgene catalogue record and pLannotate feature annotations shown in this document.]
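Description:
pQTEV-AIP is a bacterial expression plasmid for producing human aryl hydrocarbon receptor interacting protein (AIP, also known as XAP2 or ARA9) in E. coli. It is built on pQTEV, a derivative of the Qiagen pQE-2 vector, and the deposited full sequence is 5,765 nt. The plasmid replicates from a ColE1/pMB1-type origin, with the pBR322 bom region and only a fragment of rop annotated nearby, and is selected with ampicillin through the bla (AmpR) gene and its own promoter. A cat coding sequence with a partial cat promoter is also annotated, but the depositor states that this chloramphenicol resistance sequence is inactive.

The AIP open reading frame was cloned between BamHI and NotI sites, both of which are retained, downstream of a phage T5 promoter that carries lac operator sequences. The backbone supplies an N-terminal 7xHis tag followed by a TEV protease recognition site, so the fusion protein can be captured by metal affinity chromatography and the tag then cleaved off. Transcription ends at the lambda t0 terminator, and an rrnB T1 terminator lies after the cat region. The plasmid carries its own lacI gene under the lacIq promoter, giving elevated repressor levels that keep the T5/lac promoter off until induction with IPTG.

The clone is supplied in the Rosetta strain, which also harbours the separate chloramphenicol-resistant pRARE plasmid, providing rare tRNAs that aid overexpression of human proteins. It belongs to a public catalogue of human protein expression clones generated for structural genomics.
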