Addgene plasmid #31575: pQTEV-AIP
Depositing lab: Konrad Buessow. Depositing organization: Max Planck Institute for Molecular Genetics. Publication: Structural genomics of human proteins--target selection and generation of a public catalogue of expression clones. Bussow K, Scheich C, Sievert V, Harttig U, Schultz J, Simon B, Bork P, Lehrach H, Heinemann U. Microb Cell Fact. 2005 Jul 5;4:21. doi: 10.1186/1475-2859-4-21. PubMed 15998469.
Backbone
  Vector backbone: pQTEV
  Backbone size w/o insert (bp): 4700
  Vector type: Bacterial Expression
Growth in bacteria
  Bacterial resistance: Ampicillin, 100 μg/mL
  Growth temperature: 37°C
  Growth strain: Rosetta
  Copy number: Unknown
Gene/Insert
  Gene/Insert name: aryl hydrocarbon receptor interacting protein (alt name: PSFEp758F1024)
  Species: H. sapiens (human)
  Insert size (bp): 1065
  GenBank ID: DQ000528
  Entrez Gene: AIP (a.k.a. ARA9, FKBP16, FKBP37, PITA1, SMTPHN, XAP-2, XAP2)
  Tag / fusion protein: His (N terminal on backbone); TEV (N terminal on backbone)
  Cloning method: Restriction Enzyme; 5′ cloning site BamHI (not destroyed); 3′ cloning site NotI (not destroyed)
  Sequencing primers: 5′ TGAGCGGATAACAATTTCACACAG; 3′ GGCAACCGAGCGTTCTGAAC
Terms and licenses: Academic/Nonprofit Terms; Industry Terms: Not Available to Industry
Depositor comments: The vector pQTEV is derived from Qiagen pQE-2 and contains an inactive chloramphenicol resistance gene sequence. The Rosetta bacterial strain contains an additional plasmid. The second plasmid, pRARE, provides rare tRNAs for overexpression of recombinant proteins. It has 4694 bp and is chloramphenicol resistence.
How to cite: pQTEV-AIP was a gift from Konrad Buessow (Addgene plasmid # 31575 ; http://n2t.net/addgene:31575 ; RRID:Addgene_31575)
