>Addgene plasmid #31575 | pQTEV-AIP | addgene partial sequence | sequence record 55844 | pQE-Fwd 5'-CCCGAAAAGTGCCACCTG-3'
TTAACCTATAAAAATAGGCGTATCACGAGGCCCTTTCGTCTTCACCTCGAGAAATCATAAAAAATTTATT
TGCTTTGTGAGCGGATAACAATTATAATAGATTCAATTGTGAGCGGATAACAATTTCACACAGAATTCAT
TAAAGAGGAGAAATTAACTATGAAACATCACCATCACCATCACCATAGCGATTACGACATCCCCACTACT
GAGAATCTTTATTTTCAGGGATCTGCGGATATCATCGCAAGACTCCGGGAGGACGGGATCCAAAAACGTG
TGATACAGGAAGGCCGAGGAGAGCTCCCGGACTTTCAAGATGGGACCAAGGCCACGTTCCACTACCGGAC
GCTGCACAGTGACGACGAGGGCACCGTGCTGGACGACAGCCGGGCTCGTGGCAAGCCCATGGAGCTCATC
ATTGGCAAGAAGTTCAAGCTGCCTGTGTGGGAGACCATCGTGTGCACCATGCGAGAAGGGGAGATTGCCC
AGTTCCTCTGTGACATCAAGCATGTGGTCCTGTACCCGCTGGTGGCCAAGAGTCTCCGCAACATCGCGGT
GGGCAAGGACCCCCTGGAGGGCCAGCGGCACTGCTGCGGTGTTGCACAGATGCGTGAACACAGCTCCCTG
GGCCATGCTGACCTGGACGCCCTGCAGCAGAACCCCCAGCCCCTCATCTTCCACATGGAGATGCTGAAGG
TGGAGAGCCCTGGCACGTACCAGCAGGACCCATGGGCCATGACAGACGAAGAGAAGGCAAAGGCAGTGCC
ACTTATCCACCAGGAGGGCAACCGGTTGTACCGCGAGGGGCATGTGAAGGAGGCTGCTGCCAAGTACTAC
GATGCCATTGCCTGCCTCAAGAACCTGCAGATGAAGGAACAGCCTGGGTCCCCTGAATGGATCCAGCTGG
ACAAGCAGATCACGCCGCT
